Addgene plasmid #18392: T4 Lysozyme Core 7 I118L
Depositing lab: Brian Matthews. Depositing organization: University of Oregon.
Backbone
  Vector backbone: pHS1403
  Backbone size w/o insert (bp): 5000
  Vector type: Bacterial Expression
Growth in bacteria
  Bacterial resistance: Ampicillin, 100 μg/mL
  Growth temperature: 37°C
  Growth strain: DH5alpha
  Copy number: High Copy
Gene/Insert
  Gene/Insert name: T4 Lysozyme (alt name: Core7 I118L)
  Species: Bacteriophage T4
  Insert size (bp): 600
  Mutation: I78V V87M M120Y L133F V149I T152V WT*
  GenBank ID: NP_049736
  Entrez Gene: e (a.k.a. T4p123)
  Cloning method: Restriction Enzyme; 5′ cloning site BamHI (not destroyed); 3′ cloning site HindIII (not destroyed)
  Sequencing primers: 5′ na; 3′ GGCGTATCACGAGGCCC
Terms and licenses: Academic/Nonprofit Terms; Industry Terms: Not Available to Industry
Depositor comments: The BamHI site is 27 bp from the ATG and the HindIII site is 115 bp from the stop.
How to cite: T4 Lysozyme Core 7 I118L was a gift from Brian Matthews (Addgene plasmid # 18392 ; http://n2t.net/addgene:18392 ; RRID:Addgene_18392)
