[The description below was written by a language model from this plasmid's Addgene catalogue record.]
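Description:
T4 Lysozyme Core 7 I118L is a bacterial expression plasmid built on the pHS1403 backbone (about 5 kb without insert). It carries a mutant form of the bacteriophage T4 lysozyme gene (gene e) as an insert of roughly 600 bp. The plasmid is maintained in E. coli at high copy number and selected with ampicillin. The record does not name the origin of replication or the promoter that drives lysozyme expression, and no feature table is provided, so these regulatory details cannot be described here.

The insert was cloned between BamHI and HindIII sites, both of which remain intact. According to the depositor, the BamHI site lies 27 bp from the start codon and the HindIII site 115 bp from the stop codon, so the coding sequence can be excised along with short flanking regions. The mutations listed are I78V, V87M, M120Y, L133F, V149I and T152V in the "WT*" background, a label that conventionally refers to the cysteine-free pseudo-wild-type T4 lysozyme. The construct name and alternative name point to a "Core 7" variant with a substitution at Ile118 to Leu, but I118L is missing from the mutation field, which lists only six changes. It would be the seventh change, though the record does not confirm this, so the sequence should be checked.

No tags or fusion partners are recorded. The stated purpose is not given, but a multiply substituted lysozyme of this kind, with several hydrophobic residues changed together, is consistent with producing recombinant protein to study core packing, stability and structure.
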