>Addgene plasmid #18392 | T4 Lysozyme Core 7 I118L | addgene partial sequence | sequence record 24178 | 3primeUP
GCTANTGAAAAAAGCCCGCTCATTAGGCGGGCTCAGATCTGCTCATGTTTGACAGCTTATCATCGATAAG
CTTCGGCAATAAATTCTTGATATGTTTTCATATGTTTCCTTTAAATATTTTAATTAGTAATTGTCTATTC
AAGTAATTGTGAATATACTATCACAATTCCAAGAGAAAGTAAACAGCTTTATAGATTTTTATACGCGTCC
CAAGTGCCAGTTCTAAACACTGTAATGATTCGTTTTGCGCGATTAGGTGTTTGATTATACCATCTAGATT
TAGCAAAGTTAACTGCTGCTTCATCCCAGCGTTTTTGTTGAAGGTAACGTAAAGAGTTAGTAAATCCTGC
CACACCGGTTTCTCCCATTTGGAAAACCATATTAATCAATGCAGCGCGACGAACCGCATCAAGAGAATCA
TACATCGGTTTTAATTTAGCATTTCTCAGAACTCCGCGAACAGCAGCATCAACATCCTGATTAAAGAGTT
TTTCAGCCTCATCTTTTGTAATTACACCATTAGTATTACGCCCAATAGCTTTATCTAATTCAGATTTAGC
AGCATTAAGTGATGGACTTTTTGTAAGCAAATGACCGATGCCAATAGTGTAATAGCCTTCTGTGTCTTTA
TAGATTTTAAGTCTAAGACCTTCATCTATACGTAACATTTCAAATATATTCATAATACCTCCTAAGCATC
GATGGATCCTGTTTCCTGTGTGAAATTGTTATCCGCTCACAATTCCACACATTATACGAGCCGATGATAA
TTGTCANCAGGGGGATGGGGAGTAAGCTGATCCTGTTCCGGGTGAATGTANCGCTCNCA
